Addgene plasmid #172205: pAAV_hSyn_HA-TALE(NG)-Tet1FL-NLS-SID4X_2A_EGFP_W3SL
Purpose: AAV vector expressing an HA-tagged TALE-SID4X transcriptional repressor protein targeting the mouse Tet1FL promoter. Synapsin promoter for neuronal expression. C-terminal, self-cleaving EGFP marker.
Depositing lab: Garrett Kaas. Depositing organization: Vanderbilt University. Publication: Tet1 Isoforms Differentially Regulate Gene Expression, Synaptic Transmission, and Memory in the Mammalian Brain. Greer CB, Wright J, Weiss JD, Lazarenko RM, Moran SP, Zhu J, Chronister KS, Jin AY, Kennedy AJ, Sweatt JD, Kaas GA. J Neurosci. 2021 Jan 27;41(4):578-593. doi: 10.1523/JNEUROSCI.1821-20.2020. Epub 2020 Dec 1. PubMed 33262245.
Backbone
  Vector backbone: pAAV_hSyn_WPRE_bGHpA
  Backbone manufacturer: Zhang Lab
  Backbone size w/o insert (bp): 2884
  Total vector size (bp): 7335
  Modifications to backbone: Replaced the WPRE_bGHpA cassette with the modified W3SL cassette (Choi et al Mol Brain. 2014) to maximize insert size and remain within AAV packaging limits
  Vector type: Mammalian Expression, Mouse Targeting, AAV ; TALE
Growth in bacteria
  Bacterial resistance: Ampicillin, 100 μg/mL
  Growth temperature: 37°C
  Growth strain: NEB Stable
  Copy number: High Copy
Gene/Insert
  Gene/Insert name: HA-TALE(NG)-Tet1FL-SID4X-NLS_2A_EGFP_W3SL (alt name: Tet1FL-SID4X)
  Species: Synthetic
  Insert size (bp): 4451
  Promoter: hSyn human synapsin (mammalian neuronal expression)
  Tag / fusion protein: HA (N terminal on insert); T2A-EGFP (C terminal on insert); NLS
  Cloning method: Gibson Cloning
  Sequencing primers: 5′ hSyn_promoter_seqF 5'-CCTCAGCACTGAAGGC-3'; 3′ W3SL_seqR 5'-CGTATGCGGTGTGAAATA-3'
Resource information
  A portion of this plasmid was derived from a plasmid made by: The pAAV_hSyn_HA-TALE(NG)-Tet1FL-NLS-SID4X_2A_EGFP_W3SL backbone vector was generated via Gibson Assembly using PCR fragments amplified from pAAV_CW3SL-EGFP, a gift from Bong-Kiun Kaang (Addgene plasmid # 61463) as well as pAAV_hSyn_TALEBB(NG)-NLS-VP64_2A_GFP_WPRE_bGHpA and pAAV_hSyn_TALEBB(NG)-NLS-SID4X_2A_phiLOV2.1_WPRE_bGHpA, gifts from Feng Zhang (Addgene plasmids # 47447, # 47451, respectively).
Terms and licenses: Academic/Nonprofit Terms; Industry Terms: Not Available to Industry
How to cite: pAAV_hSyn_HA-TALE(NG)-Tet1FL-NLS-SID4X_2A_EGFP_W3SL was a gift from Garrett Kaas (Addgene plasmid # 172205 ; http://n2t.net/addgene:172205 ; RRID:Addgene_172205)
