[The description below was written by a language model from this plasmid's Addgene catalogue record and pLannotate feature annotations shown in this document.]
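Description:
pAAV_hSyn_HA-TALE(NG)-Tet1FL-NLS-SID4X_2A_EGFP_W3SL is an adeno-associated virus transfer plasmid of about 7.3 kb, built on a pAAV_hSyn backbone for neuron-restricted expression of a designer transcriptional repressor in mouse cells. In bacteria it is maintained at high copy through a ColE1/pUC-type origin and selected with ampicillin via the β-lactamase gene. An f1 phage origin is also present. The expression cassette lies between AAV2 inverted terminal repeats, which allow the intervening DNA to be packaged into recombinant AAV particles. The feature table annotates the downstream ITR in full, whereas the upstream one is detected only as short fragments.

The human synapsin I promoter drives a single synthetic open reading frame. It begins with an N-terminal HA epitope, followed by a TALE DNA-binding domain whose flanking regions match Xanthomonas effector proteins (avrXa10 and avrBs3) and whose repeat array is designed to recognise the promoter of the full-length mouse Tet1 isoform (Tet1FL). This is fused to a nuclear localisation signal and to SID4X, four copies of the mSin3-interaction domain derived from the MAD1/MXD1 repressor, which recruits co-repressor complexes to silence the targeted gene. A 2A self-cleaving peptide then separates EGFP, so transduced neurons are marked by fluorescence without the reporter remaining fused to the repressor. The original WPRE and bGH polyadenylation elements were replaced with the compact W3SL cassette, seen in the annotation as shortened WPRE and SV40 poly(A) fragments, to keep this large insert within AAV packaging limits. The construct is intended for isoform-selective repression of Tet1 in neurons.
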