Features (pLannotate 1.2.2; 20 found; start..end, strand, type, name):
     12..39      +  repeat_region  AAV2 ITR (fragment): inverted terminal repeat of adeno-associated virus serotype 2 inverted
     68..95      +  repeat_region  AAV2 ITR (fragment): inverted terminal repeat of adeno-associated virus serotype 2 inverted
    181..628     +  promoter       hSyn promoter: human synapsin I promoter; confers neuron-specific expression (Kügler et al., 2003)
    651..667     +  CDS            3xHA (fragment): three tandem HA epitope tags
    666..1187    +  CDS            avrXa10 (fragment): AVX10_XANOO - Experimental evidence at protein level: Swiss-Prot protein existence level 1. Avirulence protein. Induces the hypersensitive response (HR)in rice plants carrying the resistance gene Xa10. Activity depends on the presence of the core repeat domains; replacement with repeat domains from other proteins (AvrBs3 of X.euvesicatoria (AC P14727) or AvrXa7 of this organism) does not elicit the HR. Probably acts as a transcription factor in its host plant (rice) to induce plant resistance or disease. From Xanthomonas oryzae pv. oryzae.
   2778..2966    +  CDS            avrBs3 (fragment): AVRB3_XANEU - Experimental evidence at protein level: Swiss-Prot protein existence level 1. Avirulence protein. Acts as a transcription factor in C.annuum plants. In susceptible plants lacking the Bs3 resistance gene induces expression of a number of genes, including genes homologous to a family of auxin-induced genes, alpha-expansin genes, pectate lyase, anthocyanidin glucoside rhamnosyl transferase and at least one transcription factor, UPA20. Their expression leads to plant hypertrophy in mesophyll cells, probably mainly mediated by UPA20 (PubMed:17962565). In resistant plants induces the h
   3006..3092    +  CDS            MXD1 (fragment): MAD1_HUMAN - Also known as MAD. Experimental evidence at protein level: Swiss-Prot protein existence level 1. Component of a transcriptional repressor complex together with MAX (PubMed:8425218). In complex with MAX binds to the core DNA sequence 5'-CAC[GA]TG-3' (PubMed:8425218). Antagonizes MYC transcriptional activity by competing with MYC for MAX binding (PubMed:8425218). Binds to the TERT promoter and represses telomerase expression, possibly by interfering with MYC binding (PubMed:12837246). From Homo sapiens (Human).
   3450..4166    +  CDS            EGFP: the original enhanced GFP (Yang et al., 1996) mammalian codon-optimized
   4167..4324    +  misc_feature   WPRE (fragment): woodchuck hepatitis virus posttranscriptional regulatory element
   4330..4414    +  misc_feature   WPRE (fragment): woodchuck hepatitis virus posttranscriptional regulatory element
   4413..4456    -  polyA_signal   SV40 poly(A) signal (fragment): SV40 polyadenylation signal
   4460..4527    -  polyA_signal   SV40 poly(A) signal (fragment): SV40 polyadenylation signal
   4599..4739    +  repeat_region  AAV2 ITR: inverted terminal repeat of adeno-associated virus serotype 2 inverted
   4744..4795    -  misc_feature   bom (fragment): basis of mobility region from pBR322
   4814..5269    +  rep_origin     f1 ori (sequence partly withheld): f1 bacteriophage origin of replication; arrow indicates direction of (+) strand synthesis
   5270..5319    -  misc_feature   bom (fragment): basis of mobility region from pBR322
   5421..5456    -  CDS            rop (fragment): Rop protein, which maintains plasmids at low copy number; rop
   5551..5655    +  promoter       AmpR promoter: bla
   5656..6516    +  CDS            AmpR: β-lactamase; bla; confers resistance to ampicillin, carbenicillin, and related antibiotics
   6687..7275    +  rep_origin     ori: high-copy-number ColE1/pMB1/pBR322/pUC origin of replication
>Addgene plasmid #172205 | pAAV_hSyn_HA-TALE(NG)-Tet1FL-NLS-SID4X_2A_EGFP_W3SL | addgene full sequence | sequence record 338845 | Addgene NGS Result
CCTGCAGGCAGCTGCGCGCTCGCTCGCTCACTGAGGCCGCCCGGGCGTCGGGCGACCTTTGGTCGCCCGG
CCTCAGTGAGCGAGCGAGCGCGCAGAGAGGGAGTGGCCAACTCCATCACTAGGGGTTCCTGCGGCCGCAC
GCGTTGTACAGTGTCTAGACTGCAGAGGGCCCTGCGTATGAGTGCAAGTGGGTTTTAGGACCAGGATGAG
GCGGGGTGGGGGTGCCTACCTGACGACCGACCCCGACCCACTGGACAAGCACCCAACCCCCATTCCCCAA
ATTGCGCATCCCCTATCAGAGAGGGGGAGGGGAAACAGGATGCGGCGAGGCGCGTGCGCACTGCCAGCTT
CAGCACCGCGGACAGTGCCTTCGCCCCCGCCTGGCGGCGCGCGCCACCGCCGCCTCAGCACTGAAGGCGC
GCTGACGTCACTCGCCGGTCCCCCGCAAACTCCCCTTCCCGGCCACCTTGGTCGCGTCCGCGCCGCCGCC
GGCCCAGCCGGACCGCACCACGCGAGGCGCGAGATAGGGGGGCACGGGCGCGACCATCTGCGCTGCGGCG
CCGGCGACTCAGCGCTGCCTCAGTCTGCGGTGGGCAGCGGAGGAGTCGTGTCGTGCCTGAGAGCGCAGTC
GAGAAGGATCCGCCACCATGTACCCATACGATGTTCCAGATTACGCTGTAGATTTGAGAACTTTGGGATA
TTCACAGCAGCAGCAGGAAAAGATCAAGCCCAAAGTGAGGTCGACAGTCGCGCAGCATCACGAAGCGCTG
GTGGGTCATGGGTTTACACATGCCCACATCGTAGCCTTGTCGCAGCACCCTGCAGCCCTTGGCACGGTCG
CCGTCAAGTACCAGGACATGATTGCGGCGTTGCCGGAAGCCACACATGAGGCGATCGTCGGTGTGGGGAA
ACAGTGGAGCGGAGCCCGAGCGCTTGAGGCCCTGTTGACGGTCGCGGGAGAGCTGAGAGGGCCTCCCCTT
CAGCTGGACACGGGCCAGTTGCTGAAGATCGCGAAGCGGGGAGGAGTCACGGCGGTCGAGGCGGTGCACG
CGTGGCGCAATGCGCTCACGGGAGCACCCCTCAACCTGACCCCAGAGCAGGTCGTGGCAATTGCGAGCAA
CAACGGGGGAAAGCAGGCACTCGAAACCGTCCAGAGGTTGCTGCCTGTGCTGTGCCAAGCGCACGGACTT
ACGCCAGAGCAGGTCGTGGCAATTGCGAGCCATGACGGGGGAAAGCAGGCACTCGAAACCGTCCAGAGGT
TGCTGCCTGTGCTGTGCCAAGCGCACGGACTAACCCCAGAGCAGGTCGTGGCAATTGCGAGCCATGACGG
GGGAAAGCAGGCACTCGAAACCGTCCAGAGGTTGCTGCCTGTGCTGTGCCAAGCGCACGGGTTGACCCCA
GAGCAGGTCGTGGCAATTGCGAGCCATGACGGGGGAAAGCAGGCACTCGAAACCGTCCAGAGGTTGCTGC
CTGTGCTGTGCCAAGCGCACGGCCTGACCCCAGAGCAGGTCGTGGCAATTGCGAGCCATGACGGGGGAAA
GCAGGCACTCGAAACCGTCCAGAGGTTGCTGCCTGTGCTGTGCCAAGCGCACGGACTGACACCAGAGCAG
GTCGTGGCAATTGCGAGCAACATCGGGGGAAAGCAGGCACTCGAAACCGTCCAGAGGTTGCTGCCTGTGC
TGTGCCAAGCGCACGGACTTACACCCGAACAAGTCGTGGCAATTGCGAGCAACAACGGGGGAAAGCAGGC
ACTCGAAACCGTCCAGAGGTTGCTGCCTGTGCTGTGCCAAGCGCACGGACTTACGCCAGAGCAGGTCGTG
GCAATTGCGAGCCATGACGGGGGAAAGCAGGCACTCGAAACCGTCCAGAGGTTGCTGCCTGTGCTGTGCC
AAGCGCACGGACTAACCCCAGAGCAGGTCGTGGCAATTGCGAGCAACGGAGGGGGAAAGCAGGCACTCGA
AACCGTCCAGAGGTTGCTGCCTGTGCTGTGCCAAGCGCACGGGTTGACCCCAGAGCAGGTCGTGGCAATT
GCGAGCAACATCGGGGGAAAGCAGGCACTCGAAACCGTCCAGAGGTTGCTGCCTGTGCTGTGCCAAGCGC
ACGGCCTGACCCCAGAGCAGGTCGTGGCAATTGCGAGCCATGACGGGGGAAAGCAGGCACTCGAAACCGT
CCAGAGGTTGCTGCCTGTGCTGTGCCAAGCGCACGGACTGACACCAGAGCAGGTCGTGGCAATTGCGAGC
AACATCGGGGGAAAGCAGGCACTCGAAACCGTCCAGAGGTTGCTGCCTGTGCTGTGCCAAGCGCACGGCC
TCACCCCAGAGCAGGTCGTGGCAATTGCGAGCCATGACGGGGGAAAGCAGGCACTCGAAACCGTCCAGAG
GTTGCTGCCTGTGCTGTGCCAAGCGCACGGACTTACGCCAGAGCAGGTCGTGGCAATTGCGAGCAACGGA
GGGGGAAAGCAGGCACTCGAAACCGTCCAGAGGTTGCTGCCTGTGCTGTGCCAAGCGCACGGACTAACCC
CAGAGCAGGTCGTGGCAATTGCGAGCCATGACGGGGGAAAGCAGGCACTCGAAACCGTCCAGAGGTTGCT
GCCTGTGCTGTGCCAAGCGCACGGGTTGACCCCAGAGCAGGTCGTGGCAATTGCGAGCCATGACGGGGGA
AAGCAGGCACTCGAAACCGTCCAGAGGTTGCTGCCTGTGCTGTGCCAAGCGCACGGACTCACGCCTGAGC
AGGTAGTGGCTATTGCATCCAATGGCGGGGGCAGACCCGCACTGGAGTCAATCGTGGCCCAGCTTTCGAG
GCCGGACCCCGCGCTGGCCGCACTCACTAATGATCATCTTGTAGCGCTGGCCTGCCTCGGCGGACGACCC
GCCTTGGATGCGGTGAAGAAGGGGCTCCCGCACGCGCCTGCATTGATTAAGCGGACCAACAGAAGGATTC
CCGAGAGGACATCACATCGAGTGGCAGCTAGCAGCCCCAAGAAGAAGAGAAAGGTGGAGGCCAGCATGAA
CATCCAGATGCTGCTGGAGGCCGCTGACTACCTGGAACGGAGAGAGCGCGAAGCCGAGCACGGATATGCT
TCAATGCTGCCCGGAAGCGGCATGAATATTCAGATGCTGCTGGAGGCTGCTGATTACCTGGAAAGGCGCG
AACGGGAGGCCGAACATGGCTATGCTTCCATGCTGCCTGGGTCTGGAATGAATATCCAAATGCTGCTGGA
GGCAGCCGATTACCTGGAACGGAGAGAAAGAGAAGCCGAGCACGGATACGCCAGCATGCTGCCAGGCAGC
GGGATGAACATACAAATGCTGCTGGAGGCTGCCGATTACCTGGAGAGGCGCGAGAGAGAAGCTGAACATG
GCTATGCCTCTATGCTGCCCCCATGGGGCAGTGGAGAGGGCAGAGGAAGTCTGCTAACATGCGGTGACGT
CGAGGAGAATCCTGGCCCAGTGAGCAAGGGCGAGGAGCTGTTCACCGGGGTGGTGCCCATCCTGGTCGAG
CTGGACGGCGACGTAAACGGCCACAAGTTCAGCGTGTCCGGCGAGGGCGAGGGCGATGCCACCTACGGCA
AGCTGACCCTGAAGTTCATCTGCACCACCGGCAAGCTGCCCGTGCCCTGGCCCACCCTCGTGACCACCCT
GACCTACGGCGTGCAGTGCTTCAGCCGCTACCCCGACCACATGAAGCAGCACGACTTCTTCAAGTCCGCC
ATGCCCGAAGGCTACGTCCAGGAGCGCACCATCTTCTTCAAGGACGACGGCAACTACAAGACCCGCGCCG
AGGTGAAGTTCGAGGGCGACACCCTGGTGAACCGCATCGAGCTGAAGGGCATCGACTTCAAGGAGGACGG
CAACATCCTGGGGCACAAGCTGGAGTACAACTACAACAGCCACAACGTCTATATCATGGCCGACAAGCAG
AAGAACGGCATCAAGGTGAACTTCAAGATCCGCCACAACATCGAGGACGGCAGCGTGCAGCTCGCCGACC
ACTACCAGCAGAACACCCCCATCGGCGACGGCCCCGTGCTGCTGCCCGACAACCACTACCTGAGCACCCA
GTCCGCCCTGAGCAAAGACCCCAACGAGAAGCGCGATCACATGGTCCTGCTGGAGTTCGTGACCGCCGCC
GGGATCACTCTCGGCATGGACGAGCTGTACAAGTAAAATCAACCTCTGGATTACAAAATTTGTGAAAGAT
TGACTGGTATTCTTAACTATGTTGCTCCTTTTACGCTATGTGGATACGCTGCTTTAATGCCTTTGTATCA
TGCTATTGCTTCCCGTATGGCTTTCATTTTCTCCTCCTTGTATAAATCCTGGTTAGTTCTTGCCACGGCG
GAACTCATCGCCGCCTGCCTTGCCCGCTGCTGGACAGGGGCTCGGCTGTTGGGCACTGACAATTCCGTGG
TGTTTATTTGTGAAATTTGTGATGCTATTGCTTTATTTGTAACCATCTAGCTTTATTTGTGAAATTTGTG
ATGCTATTGCTTTATTTGTAACCATTATAAGCTGCAATAAACAAGTTAACAACAACAATTGCATTCATTT
TATGTTTCAGGTTCAGGGGGAGATGTGGGAGGTTTTTTAAGCGGCCGCAGGAACCCCTAGTGATGGAGTT
GGCCACTCCCTCTCTGCGCGCTCGCTCGCTCACTGAGGCCGGGCGACCAAAGGTCGCCCGACGCCCGGGC
TTTGCCCGGGCGGCCTCAGTGAGCGAGCGAGCGCGCAGCTGCCTGCAGGGGCGCCTGATGCGGTATTTTC
TCCTTACGCATCTGTGCGGTATTTCACACCGCATA
[95 nt withheld, positions 4796-4890]
T
[46 nt withheld, positions 4892-4937]
C
[141 nt withheld, positions 4939-5079]
CCTTTGACGTTGGAGTCCACGTTCTTT
[37 nt withheld, positions 5107-5143]
ACTCTATCTCGGGCTATTCTTTTGATTTATAAGGGATTTTGCCGATTTCGGTCTATTGGTTAAAAAATGA
GCTGATTTAACAAAAATTTAACGCGAATTTTAACAAAATATTAACGTTTACAATTTTATGGTGCACTCTC
AGTACAATCTGCTCTGATGCCGCATAGTTAAGCCAGCCCCGACACCCGCCAACACCCGCTGACGCGCCCT
GACGGGCTTGTCTGCTCCCGGCATCCGCTTACAGACAAGCTGTGACCGTCTCCGGGAGCTGCATGTGTCA
GAGGTTTTCACCGTCATCACCGAAACGCGCGAGACGAAAGGGCCTCGTGATACGCCTATTTTTATAGGTT
AATGTCATGATAATAATGGTTTCTTAGACGTCAGGTGGCACTTTTCGGGGAAATGTGCGCGGAACCCCTA
TTTGTTTATTTTTCTAAATACATTCAAATATGTATCCGCTCATGAGACAATAACCCTGATAAATGCTTCA
ATAATATTGAAAAAGGAAGAGTATGAGTATTCAACATTTCCGTGTCGCCCTTATTCCCTTTTTTGCGGCA
TTTTGCCTTCCTGTTTTTGCTCACCCAGAAACGCTGGTGAAAGTAAAAGATGCTGAAGATCAGTTGGGTG
CACGAGTGGGTTACATCGAACTGGATCTCAACAGCGGTAAGATCCTTGAGAGTTTTCGCCCCGAAGAACG
TTTTCCAATGATGAGCACTTTTAAAGTTCTGCTATGTGGCGCGGTATTATCCCGTATTGACGCCGGGCAA
GAGCAACTCGGTCGCCGCATACACTATTCTCAGAATGACTTGGTTGAGTACTCACCAGTCACAGAAAAGC
ATCTTACGGATGGCATGACAGTAAGAGAATTATGCAGTGCTGCCATAACCATGAGTGATAACACTGCGGC
CAACTTACTTCTGACAACGATCGGAGGACCGAAGGAGCTAACCGCTTTTTTGCACAACATGGGGGATCAT
GTAACTCGCCTTGATCGTTGGGAACCGGAGCTGAATGAAGCCATACCAAACGACGAGCGTGACACCACGA
TGCCTGTAGCAATGGCAACAACGTTGCGCAAACTATTAACTGGCGAACTACTTACTCTAGCTTCCCGGCA
ACAATTAATAGACTGGATGGAGGCGGATAAAGTTGCAGGACCACTTCTGCGCTCGGCCCTTCCGGCTGGC
TGGTTTATTGCTGATAAATCTGGAGCCGGTGAGCGTGGAAGCCGCGGTATCATTGCAGCACTGGGGCCAG
ATGGTAAGCCCTCCCGTATCGTAGTTATCTACACGACGGGGAGTCAGGCAACTATGGATGAACGAAATAG
ACAGATCGCTGAGATAGGTGCCTCACTGATTAAGCATTGGTAACTGTCAGACCAAGTTTACTCATATATA
CTTTAGATTGATTTAAAACTTCATTTTTAATTTAAAAGGATCTAGGTGAAGATCCTTTTTGATAATCTCA
TGACCAAAATCCCTTAACGTGAGTTTTCGTTCCACTGAGCGTCAGACCCCGTAGAAAAGATCAAAGGATC
TTCTTGAGATCCTTTTTTTCTGCGCGTAATCTGCTGCTTGCAAACAAAAAAACCACCGCTACCAGCGGTG
GTTTGTTTGCCGGATCAAGAGCTACCAACTCTTTTTCCGAAGGTAACTGGCTTCAGCAGAGCGCAGATAC
CAAATACTGTTCTTCTAGTGTAGCCGTAGTTAGGCCACCACTTCAAGAACTCTGTAGCACCGCCTACATA
CCTCGCTCTGCTAATCCTGTTACCAGTGGCTGCTGCCAGTGGCGATAAGTCGTGTCTTACCGGGTTGGAC
TCAAGACGATAGTTACCTGATAAGGCGCAGCGGTCGGGCTGAACGGGGGGTTCGTGCACACAGCCCAGCT
TGGAGCGAACGACCTACACCGAACTGAGATACCTACAGCGTGAGCTATGAGAAAGCGCCACGCTTCCCGA
AGGGAGAAAGGCGGACAGGTATCCGGTAAGCGGCAGGGTCGGAACAGGAGAGCGCACGAGGGAGCTTCCA
GGGGGAAACGCCTGGTATCTTTATAGTCCTGTCGGGTTTCGCCACCTCTGACTTGAGCGTCGATTTTTGT
GATGCTCGTCAGGGGGGCGGAGCCTATGGAAAAACGCCAGCAACGCGGCCTTTTTACGGTTCCTGGCCTT
TTGCTGGCCTTTTGCTCACATGT
